Addgene plasmid #148972: pGBW-m4046567
Purpose: Yeast Expression plasmid for SARS-CoV-2 RNA-dependent RNA polymerase
Depositing lab: Ginkgo Bioworks & Benjie Chen. Depositing organization: Ginkgo Bioworks.
Backbone
  Vector backbone: AmpR; 2u URA3
  Backbone size w/o insert (bp): 4078
  Vector type: Yeast Expression
  Selectable markers: URA3
Growth in bacteria
  Bacterial resistance: Ampicillin, 100 μg/mL
  Growth temperature: 37°C
  Growth strain: DH5alpha
  Copy number: High Copy
Gene/Insert
  Gene/Insert name: SARS-CoV-2 RNA-dependent RNA polymerase
  Species: S. cerevisiae (budding yeast); Severe acute respiratory syndrome coronavirus 2
  Insert size (bp): 2795
  Mutation: Saccharomyces cerevisiae recode 1
  Entrez Gene: ORF1ab (a.k.a. GU280_gp01)
  Promoter: pTEF1
  Tag / fusion protein: Cleavable thrombin;3xFLAG (C terminal on backbone)
  Cloning method: Unknown
Resource information
  A portion of this plasmid was derived from a plasmid made by: GinkgoBioworks
Depositor comments: NCBI Reference Sequence: YP_009725307.1. Created by gene synthesis with Not1 site. NGS used for QC was performed by Ginkgo and may not fully cover the entire plasmid.
How to cite: pGBW-m4046567 was a gift from Ginkgo Bioworks & Benjie Chen (Addgene plasmid # 148972 ; http://n2t.net/addgene:148972 ; RRID:Addgene_148972)
