[The description below was written by a language model from this plasmid's Addgene catalogue record and pLannotate feature annotations shown in this document.]
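Description:
pGBW-m4046567 is a yeast episomal expression plasmid built to produce the SARS-CoV-2 RNA-dependent RNA polymerase, a cleavage product of the ORF1ab polyprotein, in Saccharomyces cerevisiae. It is a shuttle vector. In E. coli it replicates from a ColE1/pUC-type origin and is selected with ampicillin through a β-lactamase gene that the annotation places downstream of a cat promoter. In yeast it is maintained at multiple copies by the 2μ origin and selected by uracil prototrophy through URA3, a marker that can also be counterselected with 5-FOA. Short phage and bacterial terminators (T3Te, T7Te, tonB) flank the bacterial modules, presumably to insulate them from read-through transcription. The feature table also calls a short rop segment next to AmpR, although the catalogue lists the plasmid as high copy.

The expression cassette uses the constitutive TEF1 promoter to drive a roughly 2.8 kb synthetic open reading frame, followed by the CYC1 terminator. The coding sequence was made by gene synthesis and recoded for S. cerevisiae codon usage. The automated annotation matches it only generically to a fragment of the replicase polyprotein, and the functional text it attaches describes a different ORF1ab product (the 2'-O-methyltransferase), so the catalogue identification of the insert as the polymerase should be taken as authoritative. The backbone supplies a C-terminal thrombin-cleavable 3xFLAG tag for immunodetection and affinity purification with optional tag removal. The annotation detects only a short fragment of the 3xFLAG sequence, possibly because the tag was also recoded. The depositor notes that sequencing-based quality control may not cover the whole plasmid. The record supports use for recombinant expression and purification of the viral polymerase in yeast.
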