Features (pLannotate 1.2.2; 14 found; start..end, strand, type, name):
     10..417     +  promoter       TEF1 promoter: S. cerevisiae TEF1; promoter for EF-1α
    434..3235    +  CDS            rep (fragment): R1AB_SARS2 - Experimental evidence at protein level: Swiss-Prot protein existence level 1. [2'-O-methyltransferase]: Methyltransferase that mediates mRNA cap 2'-O-ribose methylation to the 5'-cap structure of viral mRNAs. N7-methyl guanosine cap is a prerequisite for binding of nsp16. Therefore plays an essential role in viral mRNAs cap methylation which is essential to evade immune system. From Severe acute respiratory syndrome coronavirus 2 (2019-nCoV) (SARS-CoV-2).
   3247..3264    +  CDS            3xFLAG (fragment): three tandem FLAG® epitope tags, followed by an enterokinase cleavage site
   3342..3514    +  terminator     CYC1 terminator (fragment): S. cerevisiae CYC1; transcription terminator for CYC1
   3550..3726    +  promoter       URA3 promoter (fragment): S. cerevisiae URA3
   3727..4530    +  CDS            URA3: orotidine-5'-phosphate decarboxylase, required for uracil biosynthesis; S. cerevisiae URA3; yeast auxotrophic marker, counterselectable with 5-fluoroorotic acid (5-FOA)
   4613..5595    -  rep_origin     2μ ori: yeast 2μ plasmid origin of replication
   5673..5702    +  terminator     T3Te terminator: phage T3 early transcription terminator
   5724..6311    +  rep_origin     ori: high-copy-number ColE1/pMB1/pBR322/pUC origin of replication
   6323..6350    -  terminator     T7Te terminator: phage T7 early transcription terminator
   6374..6565    -  CDS            rop: Rop protein, which maintains plasmids at low copy number; rop
   6566..7426    -  CDS            AmpR: β-lactamase; bla; confers resistance to ampicillin, carbenicillin, and related antibiotics
   7427..7529    -  promoter       cat promoter: promoter of the E. coli cat gene encoding chloramphenicol acetyltransferase
   7530..7561    -  terminator     tonB terminator: bidirectional E. coli tonB-P14 transcription terminator
>Addgene plasmid #148972 | pGBW-m4046567 | addgene full sequence | sequence record 299913 | Addgene NGS Result
GCGGCCGCCCCACACACCATAGCTTCAAAATGTTTCTACTCCTTTTTTACTCTTCCAGATTTTCTCGGAC
TCCGCGCATCGCCGTACCACTTCAAAACACCCAAGCACAGCATACTAAATTTCCCCTCTTTCTTCCTCTA
GGGTGTCGTTAATTACCCGTACTAAAGGTTTGGAAAAGAAAAAAGAGACCGCCTCGTTTCTTTTTCTTCG
TCGAAAAAGGCAATAAAAATTTTTATCACGTTTCTTTTTCTTGAAAATTTTTTTTTTTGATTTTTTTCTC
TTTCGATGACCTCCCATTGATATTTAAGTTAATAAACGGTCTTCAATTTCTCAAGTTTCAGTTTCATTTT
TCTTGTTCTATTACAACTTTTTTTACTTCTTGCTCATTAGAAAGAAAGCATAGCAATCTAATCTAAGTTT
TAATTACAAAATGTCCGCCGATGCACAATCTTTCTTAAATAGAGTCTGCGGCGTGAGTGCTGCTCGTCTA
ACCCCTTGTGGTACGGGTACTTCAACAGACGTAGTTTACAGGGCGTTTGATATTTATAACGACAAGGTCG
CTGGTTTCGCTAAATTTTTGAAGACCAACTGTTGTAGATTCCAGGAGAAGGATGAAGACGACAATCTTAT
CGATTCGTACTTCGTTGTTAAAAGACATACTTTTTCCAACTATCAACACGAAGAAACAATATACAATTTG
CTCAAGGACTGTCCAGCCGTCGCTAAACACGATTTTTTCAAGTTCAGAATTGATGGGGACATGGTGCCAC
ATATCAGCAGACAACGGTTGACCAAGTACACTATGGCTGATTTAGTTTACGCCTTGCGACACTTTGACGA
AGGAAACTGTGATACTCTGAAGGAAATTTTGGTTACCTATAACTGCTGTGACGATGATTACTTCAACAAA
AAGGACTGGTACGACTTCGTAGAGAATCCCGACATCTTGAGGGTTTACGCTAACTTAGGTGAAAGAGTCA
GACAAGCTTTGTTAAAGACAGTCCAATTTTGCGATGCTATGAGAAATGCGGGTATTGTTGGTGTTTTGAC
TTTGGATAATCAAGATTTGAACGGTAACTGGTATGACTTCGGTGATTTTATCCAGACTACCCCGGGTTCT
GGGGTACCAGTTGTCGATTCTTACTATTCTCTGTTAATGCCAATACTCACCCTAACTAGAGCATTGACTG
CCGAATCCCATGTTGACACTGATTTAACTAAGCCATACATTAAATGGGACCTTCTAAAGTACGATTTCAC
CGAAGAACGTTTAAAGTTGTTCGACAGATATTTTAAATACTGGGACCAAACCTACCACCCTAATTGTGTC
AACTGTTTGGACGACAGATGTATTCTTCACTGCGCTAACTTTAATGTGTTGTTCTCGACTGTTTTTCCAC
CAACCTCTTTCGGTCCGCTGGTTCGAAAGATTTTTGTTGACGGTGTTCCATTCGTGGTCAGTACGGGATA
TCATTTCAGAGAATTAGGGGTCGTTCATAACCAAGACGTGAACTTGCACTCATCAAGATTGTCCTTCAAG
GAATTGTTGGTCTACGCAGCTGATCCTGCAATGCACGCCGCTTCTGGAAACTTATTGCTGGATAAGAGAA
CAACCTGTTTCAGCGTTGCCGCTCTTACTAATAACGTCGCGTTCCAAACTGTAAAGCCGGGTAACTTTAA
TAAAGACTTCTACGATTTTGCTGTTAGCAAGGGTTTTTTCAAAGAAGGTTCTAGTGTTGAGTTGAAACAC
TTTTTCTTTGCTCAAGACGGCAATGCTGCTATCAGTGATTATGACTATTACCGTTACAACTTACCAACAA
TGTGTGATATCAGACAGTTGCTTTTCGTCGTCGAAGTTGTTGATAAATATTTTGACTGTTATGATGGTGG
TTGCATCAATGCAAATCAAGTCATTGTCAACAACTTAGATAAGTCTGCTGGCTTCCCATTCAACAAGTGG
GGTAAAGCCAGATTGTACTATGATTCCATGTCCTACGAGGACCAAGATGCTTTGTTCGCGTACACCAAGA
GAAACGTTATTCCTACAATTACTCAAATGAATCTAAAGTACGCTATCTCTGCAAAAAATCGGGCCAGAAC
CGTTGCTGGTGTTTCTATCTGTTCTACGATGACTAACCGTCAATTTCATCAGAAGCTATTGAAATCCATA
GCTGCTACTAGAGGTGCTACTGTAGTCATCGGTACCTCAAAGTTCTATGGTGGTTGGCACAATATGCTCA
AGACCGTTTACTCTGATGTCGAAAACCCACATCTTATGGGTTGGGACTACCCTAAGTGTGATAGAGCCAT
GCCAAATATGCTAAGAATTATGGCATCCTTGGTCTTGGCTAGAAAGCATACCACATGCTGCTCATTGTCC
CACCGTTTTTACAGATTGGCCAACGAATGTGCTCAAGTCCTTTCTGAAATGGTTATGTGTGGTGGTAGTC
TATATGTAAAGCCAGGCGGAACTTCGTCTGGAGATGCCACCACTGCTTACGCTAACTCGGTTTTTAACAT
TTGTCAAGCCGTTACCGCCAACGTAAACGCTTTGCTGTCTACGGATGGTAACAAGATCGCTGATAAGTAT
GTGCGCAACTTGCAACATAGACTTTATGAATGTTTGTATAGAAATCGAGATGTCGATACTGACTTCGTTA
ACGAATTTTACGCGTACTTAAGAAAGCACTTCTCCATGATGATTTTGTCAGACGACGCTGTTGTTTGTTT
CAATTCTACTTACGCTAGCCAAGGTTTGGTCGCTTCAATCAAAAACTTCAAGTCTGTTTTATACTACCAA
AACAATGTTTTTATGTCCGAGGCAAAATGCTGGACGGAAACAGATTTGACTAAGGGTCCACATGAATTTT
GTAGTCAACACACAATGTTAGTGAAACAAGGGGACGACTACGTTTACCTACCCTACCCAGATCCAAGCAG
AATTTTGGGTGCCGGTTGTTTCGTGGACGACATAGTCAAGACCGACGGTACCTTGATGATCGAACGGTTT
GTCTCTCTGGCCATAGACGCTTACCCATTGACTAAGCACCCTAACCAAGAATATGCTGATGTTTTTCATT
TATATCTTCAATACATTAGAAAATTACATGACGAATTGACCGGTCACATGTTAGATATGTACTCTGTGAT
GTTGACGAACGATAATACGTCACGTTACTGGGAACCCGAATTTTACGAAGCGATGTACACTCCACACACA
GTATTGCAGCTCGTGCCGAGAGGTTCTGATTATAAAGATCATGATGGTGATTATAAAGATCATGATATTG
ATTATAAAGATGATGATGATAAATAAACAGGCCCCTTTTCCTTTGTCGATATCATGTAATTAGTTATGTC
ACGCTTACATTCACGCCCTCCTCCCACATCCGCTCTAACCGAAAAGGAAGGAGTTAGACAACCTGAAGTC
TAGGTCCCTATTTATTTTTTTTAATAGTTATGTTAGTATTAAGAACGTTATTTATATTTCAAATTTTTCT
TTTTTTTCTGTACAAAGCGGCCGCCGAACCACTAGTGCACTGCAGTACACGGTTTCCTTGAAATTTTTTT
GATTCGGTAATCTCCGAACAGAAGGAAGAACGAAGGAAGGAGCACAGACTTAGATTGGTATATATACGCA
TATGTAGTGTTGAAGAAACATGAAATTGCCCAGTATTCTTAACCCAACTGCACAGAACAAAAACGTGCAG
GAAACGAAGATAAATCATGTCGAAAGCTACATATAAGGAACGTGCTGCTACTCATCCTAGTCCTGTTGCT
GCCAAGCTATTTAATATCATGCACGAAAAGCAAACAAACTTGTGTGCTTCATTGGATGTTCGTACCACCA
AGGAATTACTGGAGTTAGTTGAAGCATTAGGTCCCAAAATTTGTTTACTAAAAACACATGTGGATATCTT
GACTGATTTTTCCATGGAGGGCACAGTTAAGCCGCTAAAGGCATTATCCGCCAAGTACAATTTTTTACTC
TTCGAGGACAGAAAATTTGCTGACATTGGTAATACAGTCAAATTGCAGTACTCTGCGGGTGTATACAGAA
TAGCAGAATGGGCAGACATTACGAATGCACACGGTGTGGTGGGCCCAGGTATTGTTAGCGGTTTGAAGCA
GGCGGCAGAAGAAGTAACAAAGGAACCTAGAGGCCTTTTGATGTTAGCAGAATTGTCATGCAAGGGCTCC
CTATCTACTGGAGAATATACTAAGGGTACTGTTGACATTGCGAAGAGCGACAAAGATTTTGTTATCGGCT
TTATTGCTCAAAGAGACATGGGTGGAAGAGATGAAGGTTACGATTGGTTGATTATGACACCCGGTGTGGG
TTTAGATGACAAGGGAGATGCATTGGGTCAACAGTATAGAACCGTGGATGATGTGGTTTCTACAGGATCT
GACATTATTATTGTTGGAAGAGGACTATTTGCAAAGGGAAGGGATGCTAAGGTAGAGGGTGAACGTTACA
GAAAAGCAGGCTGGGAAGCATATTTGAGAAGATGCGGCCAGCAAAACTAAAAAACTGTATTATAAGTAAA
TGCATGTATACTAAACTCACAAATTAGAGCTTCAATTTAATTATATCAGTTATTACCCGAGTAACGAAGC
ATCTGTGCTTCATTTTGTAGAACAAAAATGCAACGCGAGAGCGCTAATTTTTCAAACAAAGAATCTGAGC
TGCATTTTTACAGAACAGAAATGCAACGCGAAAGCGCTATTTTACCAACGAAGAATCTGTGCTTCATTTT
TGTAAAACAAAAATGCAACGCGAGAGCGCTAATTTTTCAAACAAAGAATCTGAGCTGCATTTTTACAGAA
CAGAAATGCAACGCGAGAGCGCTATTTTACCAACAAAGAATCTATACTTCTTTTTTGTTCTACAAAAATG
CATCCCGAGAGCGCTATTTTTCTAACAAAGCATCTTAGATTACTTTTTTTCTCCTTTGTGCGCTCTATAA
TGCAGTCTCTTGATAACTTTTTGCACTGTAGGTCCGTTAAGGTTAGAAGAAGGCTACTTTGGTGTCTATT
TTCTCTTCCATAAAAAAAGCCTGACTCCACTTCCCGCGTTTACTGATTACTAGCGAAGCTGCGGGTGCAT
TTTTTCAAGATAAAGGCATCCCCGATTATATTCTATACCGATGTGGATTGCGCATACTTTGTGAACAGAA
AGTGATAGCGTTGATGATTCTTCATTGGTCAGAAAATTATGAACGGTTTCTTCTATTTTGTCTCTATATA
CTACGTATAGGAAATGTTTACATTTTCGTATTGTTTTCGATTCACTCTATGAATAGTTCTTACTACAATT
TTTTTGTCTAAAGAGTAATACTAGAGATAAACATAAAAAATGTAGAGGTCGAGTTTAGATGCAAGTTCAA
GGAGCGAAAGGTGGATGGGTAGGTTATATAGGGATATAGCACAGAGATATATAGCAAAGAGATACTTTTG
AGCAATGTTTGTGGAAGCGGTATTCGCAATATTTTAGTAGCTCGTTACAGTCCGGTGCGTTTTTGGTTTT
TTGAAAGTGCGTCATCAGAGCGCTTTTGGTTTTCAAAAGCGCTCTGAAGTTCCTATACTTTCTAGCTAGA
GAATAGGAACTTCCCGAGCGGCCGCGTGTTACAAGCTTGACTCCAGCGTAACTGGACTGCAATCAACTCA
CTGGCTCACCTTCACGGGTGGGCCTTTCTTCGGTAGAAAATCAAAGGATCTTCTTGAGATCCTTTTTTTC
TGCGCGTAATCTGCTGCTTGCAAACAAAAAAACCACCGCTACCAGCGGTGGTTTGTTTGCCGGATCAAGA
GCTACCAACTCTTTTTCCGAGGTAACTGGCTTCAGCAGAGCGCAGATACCAAATACTGTTCTTCTAGTGT
AGCCGTAGTTAGGCCACCACTTCAAGAACTCTGTAGCACCGCCTACATACCTCGCTCTGCTAATCCTGTT
ACCAGTGGCTGCTGCCAGTGGCGATAAGTCGTGTCTTACCGGGTTGGACTCAAGACGATAGTTACCGGAT
AAGGCGCAGCGGTCGGGCTGAACGGGGGGTTCGTGCACACAGCCCAGCTTGGAGCGAACGACCTACACCG
AACTGAGATACCTACAGCGTGAGCTATGAGAAAGCGCCACGCTTCCCGAAGGGAGAAAGGCGGACAGGTA
TCCGGTAAGCGGCAGGGTCGGAACAGGAGAGCGCACGAGGGAGCTTCCAGGGGTAAACGCCTGGTATCTT
TATAGTCCTGTCGGGTTTCGCCACCTCTGACTTGAGCATCGATTTTTGTGATGCTCGTCAGGGGGGCGGA
GCCTATGGAAAAACGCCAGCAACGCAGAAAGGCCCACCCGAAGGTGAGCCAGGTGATTACATTTGGGCCC
TCATCAGAGGTTTTCACCGTCATCACCGAAACGCGCGAGGCAGCTGCGGTAAAGCTCATCAGCGTGGTCG
TGAAGCGATTCACAGATGTCTGCCTGTTCATCCGCGTCCAGCTCGTTGAGTTTCTCCAGAAGCGTTAATG
TCTGGCTTCTGATAAAGCGGGCCATGTTAAGGGCGGTTTTTTCCTGTTTGGTCACTTACCAATGCTTAAT
CAGTGAGGCACCTATCTCAGCGATCTGTCTATTTCGTTCATCCATAGTTGCCTGACTCCCCGTCGTGTAG
ATAACTACGATGCGGGAGGGCTTACCATCTGGCCCCAGTGCTGCAATGATACCGCGAGACCCACGCTCAC
CGGCTCCAGATTTATCAGCAATAAACCAGCCAGCCGGGAGGGCCGAGCGCAGAAGTGATCCTGCAACTTT
ATCCGCCTCCATCCAGTCTATTAATTGTTGCCGGGAAGCTAGAGTAAGTAGTTCGCCAGTTAATAGTTTG
CGCAACGTTGTTGCCATTGCTACAGGCATCGTGGTGTCACGCTCGTCGTTTGGTATGGCTTCATTCAGCT
CCGGTTCCCAACGATCAAGGCGAGTTACATGATCCCCCATGTTGTGCAAAAAAGCGGTTAGCTCCTTCGG
TCCTCCGATCGTTGCCAGAAGTAAGTTGGCCGCAGTGTTATCACTCATGGTTATGGCAGCACTGCATAAT
TCTCTTACTGTCATGCCATCCGTGAGATGCTTTTCTGTGACTGGTGAGTACTCAACCAAGTCATTCTGAG
AATAGTGTATGCGGCGACCGAGTTGCTCTTGCCCGGCGTCAATACGGGATAATACCGCGCCACATAGCAG
AACTTTAAAAGTGCTCATCATTGGAAAACGTTCTTCGGGGCGTAAACTCTCAAGGATCTTACCGCTGTTG
AGATCCAGTTCGATGTAACCCACTCGTGCACCCAACTGATCTTCAGCATCTTTTACTTTCACCAGCGTTT
CTGGGTGAGCAAAAACAGGAAGGCAAAATGCCGCAAAAAAGGGAATAAGGGCGACACGGAAATGTTGAAT
ACTCATTTTAGCTTCCTTAGCTCCTGAAAATCTCGATAACTCAAAAAATACGCCCGGTAGTGATCTTATT
TCATTATGGTGAAAGTTGGAACCTCTTACGTGCCGATCAAGTCAAAAGCCTCCGGTCGGAGGCTTTTGAC
TTTCTGCTATGGAGGTCAGGTATGATTTAAATGGTCAGTTAGA
